>Addgene plasmid #13949 | RCAS(A) dRhoA V14 (CT#846) | addgene partial sequence | sequence record 20137 | 13949 with RCAS-F
GCTATTGGTAATTGTGAAATACGCTTTTGTCTGTGTGCTGCAGGAGCTGAGCTGACTCTGCTGGTGGCCT
CGCGTACCACTGTGGCATCGATTCTAGACCACTGTGGCCAGGCGGTAGCTGGGACGTGCAGCCGACCACC
ATGACGACGATTCGCAAGAAATTGGTAATTGTCGGCGACGTCGCCTGCGGTAAAACTTGCCTTCTGATTG
TCTTCAGCAAAGATCAGTTCCCCGAGGTCTATGTGCCCACCGTATTCGAGAATTATGTGGCCGACATCGA
GGTGGATGGCAAACAGGTGGAGCTGGCCTTGTGGGATACGGCCGGGCAGGAGGACTACGACAGACTACGA
CCGCTGAGCTATCCCGACACTGACGTCATACTGATGTGTTTCTCAGTGGATTCACCCGATTCGCTAGAAA
ATATTCCTGAAAAATGGACCCCAGAGGTCAAACACTTTTGTCCAAATGTTCCAATCATTTTGGTAGGAAA
TAAGAAAGATTTGCGAAATGATCCCAACACAATTCGGGATCTAGCAAAAATGAAGCAGGAGCCGGTGAAG
CCGCAGGAGGGTCGCGCCATGGCCGAGAAGATTAATGCCTTTGCCTATTTGGAGTGTTCGGCTAAGTCCA
AGGA
