[The description below was written by a language model from this plasmid's Addgene catalogue record.]
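Description:
RCAS(A) dRhoA V14 is a replication-competent avian retroviral expression construct built on the RCASBP(A) backbone (about 11.6 kb without insert). RCAS vectors are derived from Rous sarcoma virus: they retain the viral LTRs and the gag, pol and env genes, while the src oncogene has been replaced by a ClaI cloning site, so that an inserted gene is expressed from a spliced LTR-driven transcript. The "BP" designation refers to the Bryan high-titre polymerase variant, and "(A)" denotes the subgroup A envelope, which limits infection to cells carrying the matching avian receptor. Because the provirus encodes all viral proteins, transfected avian cells produce infectious virus that spreads through susceptible tissue. In bacteria the plasmid is maintained at high copy number under ampicillin selection. The record gives no feature table, so the individual backbone elements are not itemised.

The payload is an approximately 600 bp insert encoding Drosophila melanogaster RhoA (the Rho1 gene) carrying a G14V substitution, cloned into the ClaI site with the site preserved at both ends. Since the same enzyme flanks both ends, insert orientation is not evident from the cloning sites alone. The V14 change is the classical activating mutation in Rho-family GTPases, impairing GTP hydrolysis and locking the protein in its active, GTP-bound state, consistent with the "Activated RhoA" label in the record. No epitope tag or reporter is listed. The construct is suited to misexpressing constitutively active RhoA in chick embryos or avian cells, and the associated publication concerns Wnt-14 signalling in synovial joint formation in the developing limb skeleton, although the record does not state this construct's specific role there.
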