Addgene plasmid #13949: RCAS(A) dRhoA V14 (CT#846)
Depositing lab: Cliff Tabin. Depositing organization: Harvard Medical School. Publication: Wnt-14 plays a pivotal role in inducing synovial joint formation in the developing appendicular skeleton. Hartmann C, Tabin CJ. Cell. 2001 Feb 9. 104(3):341-51. 10.1016/S0092-8674(01)00222-7 PubMed 11239392.
Backbone
  Vector backbone: RCASBP(A)
  Backbone size w/o insert (bp): 11600
  Vector type: Retroviral ; avian expression
Growth in bacteria
  Bacterial resistance: Ampicillin, 100 μg/mL
  Growth temperature: 37°C
  Growth strain: DH5alpha
  Copy number: High Copy
Gene/Insert
  Gene/Insert name: RhoA (alt names: RhoA-V14; Activated RhoA)
  Species: D. melanogaster (fly)
  Insert size (bp): 600
  Mutation: G14V mutation
  Entrez Gene: Rho1 (a.k.a. Dmel_CG8416, 19549712, 8416, AAF01186, CG8416, D-Rho1, DRho, DRho1, DRhoA, Dm Rho1, DmRHO-A, Dmel\CG8416, Drho1, DrhoA, E3.10/J3.8, P48148, RHO, RHO1, RHOA, Rho, Rho A, Rho GTPase, Rho kinase, RhoA, RhoN19, dRho1, dRhoA, dnRho, l(2)52Fa, l(2)k02107b, n(2)k07236, rho, rho1, rhoA)
  Cloning method: Restriction Enzyme; 5′ cloning site ClaI (not destroyed); 3′ cloning site ClaI (not destroyed)
  Sequencing primers: 5′ RCAS-F
Terms and licenses: Academic/Nonprofit Terms; Industry Terms: Not Available to Industry
How to cite: RCAS(A) dRhoA V14 (CT#846) was a gift from Cliff Tabin (Addgene plasmid # 13949 ; http://n2t.net/addgene:13949 ; RRID:Addgene_13949)
